>Addgene plasmid #1681 | L4809 | depositor full sequence | sequence record 291 | Author sequence
AAGCTTCTGGAGATTGCTCCAGCAGCTCTTAACAGTGTCTACGACCGTCTTCGTGCAATTCTCATGGAAA
CTGAAAGATCGGAAAATGCACTGGATCGACGTATTCAGTATATGATTGAGACTGCAATGCAGATTCGAAA
GGACAAATTTGCGGTAAGGTAGAATATATAAATAGTTTATTAGAAAAAAATAAATTAGAATAATTTAAAT
TCCTACTAGCCAATCAGGCGACCTTTTTGCGCATAGTTCTATTATTGAAAAATTTGGAGAATTTCTCATA
TTCTCGCTCGGAAATCTGGAATTCGACGAGATCTTCTGGCTTCTGTGCAGCTGCATCGCTTTGTGCTCCC
TTTCTCGCTTGTCTTCTGTGTACACCAAGAACCTTGTTGAGTTCATCAACTGAATCTGTGACTGGCTTGT
TGCTCACTGGATGCACTAGACGACTGATTCTCGAGAAATCAGATTGAGTTGCGATTAGGGTGACCTAGAA
ATTGGGAATAATACGAACTTTTGAAAATATTCAGGAGGATTAAAAAAATTATTCTCGACAATCCTACAAA
TTTACTTATTGCACCATGTTGCTCCAACATTTTTCATTAAAAGTTAATGAAAAAATGTAGAAAATCGGAA
ATTGGCAATTTTCAGACCATTTTTAAGCATTTTCAAAAAAAAATTGCAGCTGAAATAAATGTCATTTTCA
GATAAATCGAGCGATTTTCTGTTGTCTGACACTAGTTTTTAGTTTTAAAAAATGTTGGAAGAACATGGTG
CAATAGGTAATTTCATAGAATTTCCATGTGTTTTTTTTCAATTAACCAATTATCCAAATCTTCCAAACTC
ACATTTTGCGGAGCTGGGCTATCAAGAATCTGCTGCAGTTTTATAAGACGAGCATCTCTGATATCACTGA
AAATTAATTTTTAATCAAAACTTGAATATCAACTAAACCCACTTATTAACTTTCTCGATCTTCTGTCGTT
CGGTACGATGACGGTGAAGAAGCCAATTGTAGTAGTTGATTTGGTTCAAGTCCTTTCGGTGTTGTACGTC
AGTGTCCTGCAATGCTATTTAGTTATAACTTAGGCCTAAGATTCAATTTAATGAAGTGATTAAATTTGTT
CTCTGAACCTCTTAAGATGATCTTTTGGATTAGAAACATATAAGACAGGTTTACCTATCTATTAAAAAAC
AGATCAAAATAGATACGACCAAATCGGATAATCCATGCCTACCTGGCATCTAGGAACGTGTTCTTAGAAG
ATTTCTTACGTAATCGTATGAAGAAATAACAATTTGATCGTTGGCCAGCAAAAATAGGGTTTTAAGTGGG
ATAGTGTTTTTATTAGCTAACCGGAAAATTTTATAGTTTTTTTTTGCAAGAAACCACTGAAAACCCCCTA
ATTGTATACATTTTTTGGAGCAGCTTCTGGTCTTTTTGAGCAATAAAATTCGATAAAACAGAATTTAAGT
GTAAATTGTTCACATTTAGTTTCTATTTTATCAAATTTTGTTGCTCAAAAACATTCGAAGCTGCTCTAAA
AAAATGCATTAAAAAAGGGGTTTTCAGTGGTTTTTCACATTAAAAAAGCTAATTTTAACTAAAAATCCAT
CATATTTCCAACTTTGTCACAACAATAAAATGCTGGTCAAAATGTGTTCGAAAAAATGTTTTTTTTTTTA
ATTTTTATAATTTAAAAATAGTTTTCTTTCGCTGGGACACATACATTTTTGGGCGTAAATTTTCAGTTCA
AATTTCCATTTTTACAACCATAATCATAAAGCTACGTCTGATCTCTCTCGCACTTACCTGCGCCTGATTC
GAAAGAACAACCGTAGCCAAAAGAACAAGAAGAACAAGCACGTAGTTGTGGTAGTGGACGTTCATCACGC
AATACTGACCAATGGTCGTGGGGTCTCACTTTCCGTACTATTGAGAGAGGGGAGACTGAAGATGGCAATT
GAGGACAGTGTCTTCGACGCACGCATGCATCCATAAGCATAATCCAGGAGGGATGGAGAGAAAAATCTTG
TTTCTAAGCCCCTCCCTTTGTAATACATACACATATCTAATACCGAAGAATGGCTAATTGAATGGACGTC
AGCTGTTGCTGTAGTTGCCAAGGCATCATCGATGAAATAACTGAAAGAAAGAATTAAATAATTATTGCAG
GCGTATCCGGCGGTCATTGAAGACTTGGACTTGATTGAGGAGGAGGATCAGATCATCCATACACTTAATT
TGGAGGATGCGGTTGATCCGGAAAATGGGCTTAGTAAGTGACTGACCACACGCGGGGGGCATTAATTTAA
TAAATTGAATTCCATTTCAGATGTGTTCAAACTAGATCCAGAATTCGAAAAGAACGAGGAGGTTTATGAG
GAGATCCGTAAGGAAATCATTGGAAACGCCGATATTTCGGATGAGGATGGTGGCGACGAGTTGGATGATG
AAGAAGAGGGTAGTGATGTGGAAGAGGCTCCGAAGAAGACTACAGAGATTATTGATAATACTGATCAGAA
TTGACTGCTTTCAGAAGGTATTCATTTTGAGTTTTGGGCCGGCAAATCTGTAAGTTGCCGGTTGCCGAAA
ATTTGCTGAATTTGCCGGAAAAAAAAATTCCGGAATTTATTTAAAAACTTTTTGTAAAAATTAAATTAAA
TTTGCAACTTTTCAGAGAAGTCTACCTGACAATGCAATCATCTTTGGACTACCAAGAAGCTGCTCACAAA
TTGCTGAAAATGAAGATTCCAGACAGCATGCAGGTCAGCGATGTTGCAAAGAAAAATTTTCGACCAAAAA
AACCAACCAATCATAAAATTTAAAAAAAAACTCCGTTTTTTTCTTTTTTTTTATACGAGAAAAACCAAAA
AAATGTATTTTTGCCAAATTCTAAAATACTATCCCCGAAATTTTCAATATTTTCTCTTTCAGAACGAACT
CTGCGCGATGCTTGTCGATTGTTGTGCTCAACAGCGTACCTACGAGCGATTCTACGGAATGCTGAGAACA
CGTTAAACACGAAGATCATATTTATTTTGAGACCCGGATGCTCTGAAAATGTCTGACATAGATTTAAAAA
AGCATATATATATTTTTCATTTTCAACGTGAAAGTTTTGTGCAACTTTATAGAATCTCCTATTGGCACAT
TGTTTTTTATTTAACTGAGGCAGTTTTTGAACACCTTTTTGAAACTTTGAATCTCTTTGAAGTATACTGT
CGAAAAGACTGACTTGAGCGTTCGAAATGCCAGAAGAAAACTATATTTGAATCTCGCGCTAAATTGAGAA
ATGCAACCGCGCTCCACTGGACAATTGGAAAAAAAATTTATTCGGAGGCGACAACGGTATTTTCGAAATT
GATTTTCTGTGTATTTTCTCATTTTTTATAAATTCTTCTTTGATTTATCGTTCGTTTGTGAGAAATTTAA
TTGTATTCAAACTTTTTTATAGTAAGATACCGGTGGTACCGAGCTCAGAAAAAATGACCGCCCCAAAGAA
GAAACGCAAAGTACCGAGCTCAGAAAAAATGACCGCTCCAAAGAAGAAACGCAAAGTACCGAGCTCAGAA
AAAATGACGGCACCTAAAAAGAAACGCAAAGTACCGGTAGAAAAAATGAGTAAAGGAGAAGAACTTTTCA
CTGGAGTTGTCCCAATTCTTGTTGAATTAGATGGTGATGTTAATGGGCACAAATTTTCTGTCAGTGGAGA
GGGTGAAGGTGATGCAACATACGGAAAACTTACCCTTAAATTTATTTGCACTACTGGAAAACTACCTGTT
CCATGGGTAAGTTTAAACATATATATACTAACTAACCCTGATTATTTAAATTTTCAGCCAACACTTGTCA
CTACTTTCTGTTATGGTGTTCAATGCTTCTCGAGATACCCAGATCATATGAAACGGCATGACTTTTTCAA
GAGTGCCATGCCCGAAGGTTATGTACAGGAAAGAACTATATTTTTCAAAGATGACGGGAACTACAAGACA
CGTAAGTTTAAACAGTTCGGTACTAACTAACCATACATATTTAAATTTTCAGGTGCTGAAGTCAAGTTTG
AAGGTGATACCCTTGTTAATAGAATCGAGTTAAAAGGTATTGATTTTAAAGAAGATGGAAACATTCTTGG
ACACAAATTGGAATACAACTATAACTCACACAATGTATACATCATGGCAGACAAACAAAAGAATGGAATC
AAAGTTGTAAGTTTAAACATGATTTTACTAACTAACTAATCTGATTTAAATTTTCAGAACTTCAAAATTA
GACACAACATTGAAGATGGAAGCGTTCAACTAGCAGACCATTATCAACAAAATACTCCAATTGGCGATGG
CCCTGTCCTTTTACCAGACAACCATTACCTGTCCACACAATCTGCCCTTTCGAAAGATCCCAACGAAAAG
AGAGACCACATGGTCCTTCTTGAGTTTGTAACAGCTGCTGGGATTACACATGGCATGGACGAACTATACA
AAAGCCCACAAGCTTTGGAATTCGCTAGCCGGCCATACAAGTAATCCGGATGATCGACGCCAACGTCGTT
GAATTTTCAAATTTTAAATACTGAATATTTGTTTTTTTTCCTATTATTTATTTATTCTCTTTGTGTTTTT
TTTCTTGCTTTCTAAAAAATTAATTCAATCCAAATCTAAACATTTTTTTTTCTCTTTCCGTCTCCCAATT
CGTATTCCGCTCCTCTCATCTGAACACAATGTGCAAGTTTATTTATCTTCTCGCTTTCATTTCATTAGGA
CGTGGGGGGAATTGGTGGAAGGGGGAAACACACAAAAGGATGATGGAAATGAAATAAGGACACACAATAT
GCAACAACATTCAATTCAGAAATATGGAGGAAGGTTTAAAAGAAAACATAAAAATATATAGAGGAGGAAG
GAAAACTAGTAAAAAATAAGCAAAGAAATTAGGCGAACGATGAGAATTGTCCTCGCTTGGGCCCTTTCGT
CTCGCGCGTTTCGGTGATGACGGTGAAAACCTCTGACACATGCAGCTCCCGGAGACGGTCACAGCTTGTC
TGTAAGCGGATGCCGGGAGCAGACAAGCCCGTCAGGGCGCGTCAGCGGGTGTTGGCGGGTGTCGGGGCTG
GCTTAACTATGCGGCATCAGAGCAGATTGTACTGAGAGTGCACCATATGCGGTGTGAAATACCGCACAGA
TGCGTAAGGAGAAAATACCGCATCAGGCGGCCTTAAGGGCCTCGTGATACGCCTATTTTTATAGGTTAAT
GTCATGATAATAATGGTTTCTTAGACGTCAGGTGGCACTTTTCGGGGAAATGTGCGCGGAACCCCTATTT
GTTTATTTTTCTAAATACATTCAAATATGTATCCGCTCATGAGACAATAACCCTGATAAATGCTTCAATA
ATATTGAAAAAGGAAGAGTATGAGTATTCAACATTTCCGTGTCGCCCTTATTCCCTTTTTTGCGGCATTT
TGCCTTCCTGTTTTTGCTCACCCAGAAACGCTGGTGAAAGTAAAAGATGCTGAAGATCAGTTGGGTGCAC
GAGTGGGTTACATCGAACTGGATCTCAACAGCGGTAAGATCCTTGAGAGTTTTCGCCCCGAAGAACGTTT
TCCAATGATGAGCACTTTTAAAGTTCTGCTATGTGGCGCGGTATTATCCCGTATTGACGCCGGGCAAGAG
CAACTCGGTCGCCGCATACACTATTCTCAGAATGACTTGGTTGAGTACTCACCAGTCACAGAAAAGCATC
TTACGGATGGCATGACAGTAAGAGAATTATGCAGTGCTGCCATAACCATGAGTGATAACACTGCGGCCAA
CTTACTTCTGACAACGATCGGAGGACCGAAGGAGCTAACCGCTTTTTTGCACAACATGGGGGATCATGTA
ACTCGCCTTGATCGTTGGGAACCGGAGCTGAATGAAGCCATACCAAACGACGAGCGTGACACCACGATGC
CTGTAGCAATGGCAACAACGTTGCGCAAACTATTAACTGGCGAACTACTTACTCTAGCTTCCCGGCAACA
ATTAATAGACTGGATGGAGGCGGATAAAGTTGCAGGACCACTTCTGCGCTCGGCCCTTCCGGCTGGCTGG
TTTATTGCTGATAAATCTGGAGCCGGTGAGCGTGGGTCTCGCGGTATCATTGCAGCACTGGGGCCAGATG
GTAAGCCCTCCCGTATCGTAGTTATCTACACGACGGGGAGTCAGGCAACTATGGATGAACGAAATAGACA
GATCGCTGAGATAGGTGCCTCACTGATTAAGCATTGGTAACTGTCAGACCAAGTTTACTCATATATACTT
TAGATTGATTTAAAACTTCATTTTTAATTTAAAAGGATCTAGGTGAAGATCCTTTTTGATAATCTCATGA
CCAAAATCCCTTAACGTGAGTTTTCGTTCCACTGAGCGTCAGACCCCGTAGAAAAGATCAAAGGATCTTC
TTGAGATCCTTTTTTTCTGCGCGTAATCTGCTGCTTGCAAACAAAAAAACCACCGCTACCAGCGGTGGTT
TGTTTGCCGGATCAAGAGCTACCAACTCTTTTTCCGAAGGTAACTGGCTTCAGCAGAGCGCAGATACCAA
ATACTGTCCTTCTAGTGTAGCCGTAGTTAGGCCACCACTTCAAGAACTCTGTAGCACCGCCTACATACCT
CGCTCTGCTAATCCTGTTACCAGTGGCTGCTGCCAGTGGCGATAAGTCGTGTCTTACCGGGTTGGACTCA
AGACGATAGTTACCGGATAAGGCGCAGCGGTCGGGCTGAACGGGGGGTTCGTGCACACAGCCCAGCTTGG
AGCGAACGACCTACACCGAACTGAGATACCTACAGCGTGAGCATTGAGAAAGCGCCACGCTTCCCGAAGG
GAGAAAGGCGGACAGGTATCCGGTAAGCGGCAGGGTCGGAACAGGAGAGCGCACGAGGGAGCTTCCAGGG
GGAAACGCCTGGTATCTTTATAGTCCTGTCGGGTTTCGCCACCTCTGACTTGAGCGTCGATTTTTGTGAT
GCTCGTCAGGGGGGCGGAGCCTATGGAAAAACGCCAGCAACGCGGCCTTTTTACGGTTCCTGGCCTTTTG
CTGGCCTTTTGCTCACATGTTCTTTCCTGCGTTATCCCCTGATTCTGTGGATAACCGTATTACCGCCTTT
GAGTGAGCTGATACCGCTCGCCGCAGCCGAACGACCGAGCGCAGCGAGTCAGTGAGCGAGGAAGCGGAAG
AGCGCCCAATACGCAAACCGCCTCTCCCCGCGCGTTGGCCGATTCATTAATGCAGCTGGCACGACAGGTT
TCCCGACTGGAAAGCGGGCAGTGAGCGCAACGCAATTAATGTGAGTTAGCTCACTCATTAGGCACCCCAG
GCTTTACACTTTATGCTTCCGGCTCGTATGTTGTGTGGAATTGTGAGCGGATAACAATTTCACACAGGAA
ACAGCTATGACCATGATTACGCCAAGCTGTAAGTTTAAACATGATCTTACTAACTAACTATTCTCATTTA
AATTTTCAGAGCTTAAAAATGGCTGAAATCACTCACAACGATGGATACGCTAACAACTTGGAAATGAAAT
Features (pLannotate 1.2.2; 13 found; start..end, strand, type, name):
      1..153     +  CDS            let-858 (fragment): CWC22_CAEEL - Experimental evidence at transcript level: Swiss-Prot protein existence level 2. Required for pre-mRNA splicing and for exon-junction complex (EJC) assembly. Hinders EIF4A3 from non-specifically binding RNA and escorts it to the splicing machinery to promote EJC assembly on mature mRNAs. Through its role in EJC assembly, required for nonsense-mediated mRNA decay (By similarity). Required for early embryogenesis and tissue differentiation. From Caenorhabditis elegans.
   2171..2521    +  CDS            let-858 (fragment): CWC22_CAEEL - Experimental evidence at transcript level: Swiss-Prot protein existence level 2. Required for pre-mRNA splicing and for exon-junction complex (EJC) assembly. Hinders EIF4A3 from non-specifically binding RNA and escorts it to the splicing machinery to promote EJC assembly on mature mRNAs. Through its role in EJC assembly, required for nonsense-mediated mRNA decay (By similarity). Required for early embryogenesis and tissue differentiation. From Caenorhabditis elegans.
   2659..2763    +  CDS            let-858 (fragment): CWC22_CAEEL - Experimental evidence at transcript level: Swiss-Prot protein existence level 2. Required for pre-mRNA splicing and for exon-junction complex (EJC) assembly. Hinders EIF4A3 from non-specifically binding RNA and escorts it to the splicing machinery to promote EJC assembly on mature mRNAs. Through its role in EJC assembly, required for nonsense-mediated mRNA decay (By similarity). Required for early embryogenesis and tissue differentiation. From Caenorhabditis elegans.
   3619..4479    +  CDS            sg25: sg25 is a basic (constitutively fluorescent) green fluorescent protein published in 1997, derived from Aequorea victoria.
   4971..5006    +  CDS            rop (fragment): Rop protein, which maintains plasmids at low copy number; rop
   5108..5207    +  misc_feature   bom (fragment): basis of mobility region from pBR322
   5305..5409    +  promoter       AmpR promoter: bla
   5410..6270    +  CDS            AmpR: β-lactamase; bla; confers resistance to ampicillin, carbenicillin, and related antibiotics
   6441..7029    +  rep_origin     ori: high-copy-number ColE1/pMB1/pBR322/pUC origin of replication
   7212..7304    +  CDS            lacI (fragment): lac repressor; lacI; The lac repressor binds to the lac operator to inhibit transcription in E. coli. This inhibition can be relieved by adding lactose or isopropyl-β-D-thiogalactopyranoside (IPTG).
   7317..7338    +  protein_bind   CAP binding site: CAP binding activates transcription in the presence of cAMP. E. coli catabolite activator protein
   7353..7383    +  promoter       lac promoter: promoter for the E. coli lac operon
   7391..7407    +  protein_bind   lac operator: The lac repressor binds to the lac operator to inhibit transcription in E. coli. This inhibition can be relieved by adding lactose or isopropyl-β-D-thiogalactopyranoside (IPTG). lac repressor encoded by lacI
