[The description below was written by a language model from this plasmid's Addgene catalogue record and pLannotate feature annotations shown in this document.]
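Description:
L4809 (miniprep designation pPD136.15) is a 7,560 bp Caenorhabditis elegans expression vector from the 1999 Fire Lab Vector Kit, catalogued as an empty backbone with no added insert. The parental backbone is listed as unknown, but the annotated features point to a pUC/pBR322-type bacterial scaffold. It has a high-copy ColE1/pMB1 origin, a β-lactamase gene with its own promoter for ampicillin selection in E. coli, and remnants of rop, bom and lacI. A CAP site, lac promoter and lac operator typical of such cloning vectors are also present.

The worm-specific portion is built from the let-858 locus, which encodes a nuclear protein needed for pre-mRNA splicing, early embryogenesis and tissue differentiation. The record's element list names let-858 enhancer segments in both orientations, a let-858 promoter piece (let858-455) and an element labelled let858Tsa, which the record does not define. These are followed by an SV40 nuclear localization signal and a GFP coding region carrying the S65C substitution. The GFP is split by synthetic introns (IVSR, IVSS, IVST), a standard Fire-vector design that improves expression in worms, and the cassette ends in let-858 3' sequences. The automated annotation fits this description, detecting three let-858 coding fragments upstream of a GFP variant open reading frame. It does not separately resolve the enhancers, NLS, introns or 3' region.

Taken together, these parts should give a nuclear-localized GFP reporter driven by let-858 regulatory sequences. The record states no specific purpose beyond use as an empty worm expression backbone, with fragments inserted by restriction enzyme cloning. Further detail is left to the kit documentation.
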