Addgene plasmid #1681: L4809
Purpose: (Empty Backbone)
Depositing lab: Andrew Fire. Depositing organization: Carnegie Institution for Science.
Backbone
  Vector backbone: Unknown
  Backbone size (bp): 7560
  Vector type: Worm Expression
Growth in bacteria
  Bacterial resistance: Ampicillin, 100 μg/mL
  Growth temperature: 37°C
  Growth strain: DH5alpha
  Copy number: Unknown
Gene/Insert
  Gene/Insert name: None
  Tag / fusion protein: let858enh>>, let858enh<<, let858-455, let858Tsa, SV40NLS''', gfpN, IVSR, gfpS65C, IVSS, IVST, gfpC, let8583'...
  Cloning method: Restriction Enzyme
Terms and licenses: Academic/Nonprofit Terms; Industry Terms: Not Available to Industry
Depositor comments: See Fire Lab Vector Kit Documentation 1999. Fire Lab Miniprep Number pPD136.15, Ligation number L4809.
How to cite: L4809 was a gift from Andrew Fire (Addgene plasmid # 1681 ; http://n2t.net/addgene:1681 ; RRID:Addgene_1681)
