>Addgene plasmid #1681 | L4809 | addgene partial sequence | sequence record 16813 | 1681_m13reverse
GNGTTACTGATCTTACTAACTAACTATTCTCATTTAAATTTTCAGAGCTTAAAAATGGCTGAANTCACTC
ACAACGATGGATACGCTAACAACTTGGAAATGAAATAAGCTTCTGGAGATTGCTCCAGCAGCTCTTAACA
GTGTCTACGACCGTCTTCGTGCAATTCTCATGGAAACTGAAAGATCGGAAAATGCACTGGATCGACGTAT
TCAGTATATGATTGAGACTGCAATGCAGATTCGAAAGGACAAATTTGCGGTAAGGTAGAATATATAAATA
GTTTATTAGAAAAAAATAAATTAGAATAATTTAAATTCCTACTAGCCAATCAGGCGACCTTTTTGCGCAT
AGTTCTATTATTGAAAAATTTGGAGAATTTCTCATATTCTCGCTCGGAAATCTGGAATTCGACGAGATCT
TCTGGCTTCTGTGCAGCTGCATCGCTTTGTGCTCCCTTTCTCGCTTGTCTTCTGTGTACACCAAGAACCT
TGTTGAGTTCATCAACTGAATCTGTGACTGGCTTGTTGCTCACTGGATGCACTAGACGACTGATTCTCGA
GAAATCAGATTGAGTTGCGATTAGGGTGACCTAGAAATTGGGAATAATACGAACTTTTGAAAATATTCAG
GAGGATTAAAAAAATTATTCTCGACAATCCTACAAATTTACTTATTGCACCATGTNGCTCCAACATTTTT
CATTAAAAGTTAATGAAAAAATGTAGAAAATCGGAAATTGGCAATTTTCAGACCATTTTTAAGCATTTTC
AAAAAAAAATTGCAGCTGAAATAAATGTCATTTTCAGATAAATCGAGCGATTTTCTGTTGTCTGACACTA
GTTTTTAGTTTTAAAAAATGTTGGAAGAACATGGTGCAATAGGTAATTTCATAGAATTTCCATGTGTTTT
TTTTCAATTAACCAATTATCCAAATCTTCCAAACTCACATTTTGCGGAGCTGGGCTATCAAGAATCTGCT
GCAGTTTTTATAAGACGAGCATCCTNNGANATCNCTGAAAATTAATTTTTNANTCAAAACTTGGAATATC
CACCTAAACCCCCCCTTATTAACTTTCNCGATCTTCTGNCNNTNCGGAACNAAGAACGGGGAAAAAACCN
ATTGAAANANTTGANTTGGGTCNAGNNCCTTTCGGGGGTGNACNNCAGGGCCCGCAAGGCTTTTANTTTA
AACTTAGNCCNAAAATCNATTTANGNNGGGNATNAATTTGTTCCNCGANCCCCTAAAANAATNTTTGGAA
NAAAANCANAAAAAANGGGTTNCCNTTTTTTTAAAACCGTCNAAATNATNCCCCCCCNCGGAATNCCGCC
CCCC
